Addgene plasmid #136732: pISH-Olfr1402
Purpose: Template to synthesize riboprobes for in situ hybridization (ISH) for Olfr1402
Depositing lab: Peter Mombaerts. Depositing organization: Max Planck Research Unit for Neurogenetics. Publication: The Zonal Organization of Odorant Receptor Gene Choice in the Main Olfactory Epithelium of the Mouse. Zapiec B, Mombaerts P. Cell Rep. 2020 Mar 24;30(12):4220-4234.e5. doi: 10.1016/j.celrep.2020.02.110. PubMed 32209480.
Backbone
  Vector backbone: pGEM-T-Easy
  Vector type: in situ probe
Growth in bacteria
  Bacterial resistance: Ampicillin, 100 μg/mL
  Growth temperature: 37°C
  Growth strain: DH5alpha
  Copy number: High Copy
Gene/Insert
  Gene/Insert name: Olfr466
  Species: M. musculus (mouse)
  Mutation: ISH Probe insert
  Cloning method: Unknown
Terms and licenses: Academic/Nonprofit Terms; Industry Terms: Not Available to Industry
Depositor comments: ISH probe for mouse gene: Olfr1402 aka MOR217-1
How to cite: pISH-Olfr1402 was a gift from Peter Mombaerts (Addgene plasmid # 136732 ; http://n2t.net/addgene:136732 ; RRID:Addgene_136732)
