[The description below was written by a language model from this plasmid's Addgene catalogue record and pLannotate feature annotations shown in this document.]
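Description:
pISH-Olfr1402 is a small (about 3.7 kb) bacterial plasmid built on the pGEM-T-Easy cloning backbone and catalogued as an in situ probe vector. It serves as a template for synthesizing riboprobes to detect the mouse odorant receptor gene Olfr1402 (also known as MOR217-1) by in situ hybridization. It is propagated in E. coli at high copy number through a ColE1/pUC-type origin and selected with ampicillin via the β-lactamase gene and its native promoter. An f1 phage origin is also present, along with the backbone's lac promoter/operator and CAP site and the lacZα fragments that flank the cloning site. These are remnants of the blue/white screening system that the insert interrupts.

The payload is a mouse odorant receptor fragment of roughly 700 to 750 bp, lying between opposing T7 and SP6 bacteriophage promoters. The automated annotation labels this region as a fragment similar to the human odorant receptor OR5V1, on the minus strand. That label reflects homology among olfactory receptor coding sequences rather than a human origin. The adjacent short hit to a hornet peptide is most likely a spurious match. Because the two phage promoters face inward, in vitro transcription from one or the other yields either strand of the insert. From the annotated orientation, SP6 would be expected to give the sense strand and T7 the antisense strand, though the record does not state this explicitly.

The catalogue's gene/insert field names Olfr466, whereas the plasmid name, stated purpose and depositor comments all refer to Olfr1402. The record does not resolve this discrepancy. The cloning method is also unrecorded.
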