Features (pLannotate 1.2.2; 14 found; start..end, strand, type, name):
    107..125     +  promoter       T7 promoter: promoter for bacteriophage T7 RNA polymerase
    185..862     -  CDS            OR5V1 (fragment): OR5V1_HUMAN - Experimental evidence at transcript level: Swiss-Prot protein existence level 2. Odorant receptor. From Homo sapiens (Human).
    867..929     -  CDS            VESPI_VESMG (fragment): Experimental evidence at protein level: Swiss-Prot protein existence level 1. Shows contractile activity on isolated ileum smooth muscle. From Vespa magnifica (Hornet).
    941..959     -  promoter       SP6 promoter: promoter for bacteriophage SP6 RNA polymerase
   1001..1017    -  protein_bind   lac operator: The lac repressor binds to the lac operator to inhibit transcription in E. coli. This inhibition can be relieved by adding lactose or isopropyl-β-D-thiogalactopyranoside (IPTG). lac repressor encoded by lacI
   1025..1055    -  promoter       lac promoter: promoter for the E. coli lac operon
   1070..1091    -  protein_bind   CAP binding site: CAP binding activates transcription in the presence of cAMP. E. coli catabolite activator protein
   1104..1196    -  CDS            lacI (fragment): lac repressor; lacI; The lac repressor binds to the lac operator to inhibit transcription in E. coli. This inhibition can be relieved by adding lactose or isopropyl-β-D-thiogalactopyranoside (IPTG).
   1379..1967    -  rep_origin     ori: high-copy-number ColE1/pMB1/pBR322/pUC origin of replication
   2138..2998    -  CDS            AmpR: β-lactamase; bla; confers resistance to ampicillin, carbenicillin, and related antibiotics
   2999..3103    -  promoter       AmpR promoter: bla
   3130..3180    +  misc_feature   bom (fragment): basis of mobility region from pBR322
   3208..3636    -  rep_origin     f1 ori (sequence partly withheld): f1 bacteriophage origin of replication; arrow indicates direction of (+) strand synthesis
   3640..104     -  CDS            lacZα (fragment) (across the origin): LacZα fragment of β-galactosidase; lacZ fragment
>Addgene plasmid #136732 | pISH-Olfr1402 | addgene full sequence | sequence record 273357 | Addgene NGS Result
GCTATTACGCCAGCTGGCGAAAGGGGGATGTGCTGCAAGGCGATTAAGTTGGGTAACGCCAGGGTTTTCC
CAGTCACGACGTTGTAAAACGACGGCCAGTGAATTGTAATACGACTCACTATAGGGCGAATTGGGCCCGA
CGTCGCATGCTCCCGGCCGCCATGGCGGCCGCGGGAATTCGATTGGCTGTTCCAAAGAAAACCACCACCA
CAGTGAGGTGTGGGGCACAGGTGGAGAAGGCCTTTCTCTTGCCCTGAGTAGAGGGAGTCCTCAGGATGGC
AGAGATGATCAGTATATAGGAGCCTGCAGTGAACAGGCAGGGACTCAGGCCAACAGTGGCACTGGACACA
TGGAGGACAGATTCATTGACAGAGGTGTCTGAGCAGGAGAGCTTCAGGAGCAATGGGACATCACAGAGGA
AGTGGCTGATTTGGTTGGGGCCACACAGAGTAAGTGTGCTTGTCAATACTGTGTGAGTCACAGAATTCAC
CAAGCCACAGAGCCAGGATCCAGTCACCAAGCTGATACAGACCCTTGTGCTCATGAGAACTGGATACCGA
AGAGGGTGACAAACGGCCACATAGCGGTCATATGCCATGGCAGCCAACAAGACACATTCAGTTCCAGCAC
ATGACACAAAGAAGAAGATCTGAGAGAGGCAGCCCTCAAAGGAGATGGTCTTCTTCTCCCTGAAGAAGTT
CACTAGCATGACTGGAATGGAGGTAGATGTGTAGCAGATGTCCAGGAAGCTCAAGTTGCTGAGGAAATAG
TACATTGGAGTGTGGAGTGCAGGGCTGACCCTGGTGGCCACTATCATGAGTGTGTTCCCCAGGAGAGTTG
TCAGGTAAATGGCCAGGAAGAATCACTAGTGAATTCGCGGCCGCCTGCAGGTCGACCATATGGGAGAGCT
CCCAACGCGTTGGATGCATAGCTTGAGTATTCTATAGTGTCACCTAAATAGCTTGGCGTAATCATGGTCA
TAGCTGTTTCCTGTGTGAAATTGTTATCCGCTCACAATTCCACACAACATACGAGCCGGAAGCATAAAGT
GTAAAGCCTGGGGTGCCTAATGAGTGAGCTAACTCACATTAATTGCGTTGCGCTCACTGCCCGCTTTCCA
GTCGGGAAACCTGTCGTGCCAGCTGCATTAATGAATCGGCCAACGCGCGGGGAGAGGCGGTTTGCGTATT
GGGCGCTCTTCCGCTTCCTCGCTCACTGACTCGCTGCGCTCGGTCGTTCGGCTGCGGCGAGCGGTATCAG
CTCACTCAAAGGCGGTAATACGGTTATCCACAGAATCAGGGGATAACGCAGGAAAGAACATGTGAGCAAA
AGGCCAGCAAAAGGCCAGGAACCGTAAAAAGGCCGCGTTGCTGGCGTTTTTCCATAGGCTCCGCCCCCCT
GACGAGCATCACAAAAATCGACGCTCAAGTCAGAGGTGGCGAAACCCGACAGGACTATAAAGATACCAGG
CGTTTCCCCCTGGAAGCTCCCTCGTGCGCTCTCCTGTTCCGACCCTGCCGCTTACCGGATACCTGTCCGC
CTTTCTCCCTTCGGGAAGCGTGGCGCTTTCTCATAGCTCACGCTGTAGGTATCTCAGTTCGGTGTAGGTC
GTTCGCTCCAAGCTGGGCTGTGTGCACGAACCCCCCGTTCAGCCCGACCGCTGCGCCTTATCCGGTAACT
ATCGTCTTGAGTCCAACCCGGTAAGACACGACTTATCGCCACTGGCAGCAGCCACTGGTAACAGGATTAG
CAGAGCGAGGTATGTAGGCGGTGCTACAGAGTTCTTGAAGTGGTGGCCTAACTACGGCTACACTAGAAGA
ACAGTATTTGGTATCTGCGCTCTGCTGAAGCCAGTTACCTTCGGAAAAAGAGTTGGTAGCTCTTGATCCG
GCAAACAAACCACCGCTGGTAGCGGTGGTTTTTTTGTTTGCAAGCAGCAGATTACGCGCAGAAAAAAAGG
ATCTCAAGAAGATCCTTTGATCTTTTCTACGGGGTCTGACGCTCAGTGGAACGAAAACTCACGTTAAGGG
ATTTTGGTCATGAGATTATCAAAAAGGATCTTCACCTAGATCCTTTTAAATTAAAAATGAAGTTTTAAAT
CAATCTAAAGTATATATGAGTAAACTTGGTCTGACAGTTACCAATGCTTAATCAGTGAGGCACCTATCTC
AGCGATCTGTCTATTTCGTTCATCCATAGTTGCCTGACTCCCCGTCGTGTAGATAACTACGATACGGGAG
GGCTTACCATCTGGCCCCAGTGCTGCAATGATACCGCGAGACCCACGCTCACCGGCTCCAGATTTATCAG
CAATAAACCAGCCAGCCGGAAGGGCCGAGCGCAGAAGTGGTCCTGCAACTTTATCCGCCTCCATCCAGTC
TATTAATTGTTGCCGGGAAGCTAGAGTAAGTAGTTCGCCAGTTAATAGTTTGCGCAACGTTGTTGCCATT
GCTACAGGCATCGTGGTGTCACGCTCGTCGTTTGGTATGGCTTCATTCAGCTCCGGTTCCCAACGATCAA
GGCGAGTTACATGATCCCCCATGTTGTGCAAAAAAGCGGTTAGCTCCTTCGGTCCTCCGATCGTTGTCAG
AAGTAAGTTGGCCGCAGTGTTATCACTCATGGTTATGGCAGCACTGCATAATTCTCTTACTGTCATGCCA
TCCGTAAGATGCTTTTCTGTGACTGGTGAGTACTCAACCAAGTCATTCTGAGAATAGTGTATGCGGCGAC
CGAGTTGCTCTTGCCCGGCGTCAATACGGGATAATACCGCGCCACATAGCAGAACTTTAAAAGTGCTCAT
CATTGGAAAACGTTCTTCGGGGCGAAAACTCTCAAGGATCTTACCGCTGTTGAGATCCAGTTCGATGTAA
CCCACTCGTGCACCCAACTGATCTTCAGCATCTTTTACTTTCACCAGCGTTTCTGGGTGAGCAAAAACAG
GAAGGCAAAATGCCGCAAAAAAGGGAATAAGGGCGACACGGAAATGTTGAATACTCATACTCTTCCTTTT
TCAATATTATTGAAGCATTTATCAGGGTTATTGTCTCATGAGCGGATACATATTTGAATGTATTTAGAAA
AATAAACAAATAGGGGTTCCGCGCACATTTCCCCGAAAAGTGCCACCTGATGCGGTGTGAAATACCGCAC
AGATGCGTAAGGAGAAAATACCGCATCAGGAAATTGTAAGCGTTAATATTTTGTTAAAATTCGCGTTAAA
TTTTTGTTAAATCAGCTCATTTTTTAACCAATAGGCCGAAATCGGCAAAATCCCTTATAAATCAAAAGAA
TAGACCGAGATAGGGT
[37 nt withheld, positions 3307-3343]
AAAGAACGTGGACTCCAACGTCAAAGG
[49 nt withheld, positions 3371-3419]
T
[91 nt withheld, positions 3421-3511]
G
[124 nt withheld, positions 3513-3636]
CCATTCGCCATTCAGGCTGCGCAACTGTTGGGAAGGGCGATCGGTGCGGGCCTCTTC
