>Addgene plasmid #136732 | pISH-Olfr1402 | depositor partial sequence | sequence record 263959 | M13f for insert
CGATTGGGCCCGACGTCGCATGCTCCCGGCCGCCATGGCGGCCGCGGGAATTCGATTGGCTGTTCCAAAG
AAAACCACCACCACAGTGAGGTGTGGGGCACAGGTGGAGAAGGCCTTTCTCTTGCCCTGAGTAGAGGGAG
TCCTCAGGATGGCAGAGATGATCAGTATATAGGAGCCTGCAGTGAACAGGCAGGGACTCAGGCCAACAGT
GGCACTGGACACATGGAGGACAGATTCATTGACAGAGGTGTCTGAGCAGGAGAGCTTCAGGAGCAATGGG
ACATCACAGAGGAAGTGGCTGATTTGGTTGGGGCCACACAGAGTAAGTGTGCTTGTCAATACTGTGTGAG
TCACAGAATTCACCAAGCCACAGAGCCAGGATCCAGTCACCAAGCTGATACAGACCCTTGTGCTCATGAG
AACTGGATACCGAAGAGGGTGACAAACGGCCACATAGCGGTCATATGCCATGGCAGCCAACAAGACACAT
TCAGTTCCAGCACATGACACAAAGAAGAAGATCTGAGAGAGGCAGCCCTCAAAGGAGATGGTCTTCTTCT
CCCTGAAGAAGTTCACTAGCATGACTGGAATGGAGGTAGATGTGTAGCAGATGTCCAGGAAGCTCAAGTT
GCTGAGGAAATAGTACATTGGAGTGTGGAGTGCAGGGCTGACCCTGGTGGCCACTATCATGAGTGTGTTC
CCCAGGAGAGTTGTCAGGTAAATGGCCAGGAAGAATCACTAGTGAATTCGCGGCCGCCTGCAGGTCGACC
ATATGGGAGAGCTCCCAACGCGTTGGATGCATAGCTTGAGTATTCTATAGTGTCACCTAAATAGCTTGGC
GTAATCATGGTCATAGCTGTTTCCTGTGTGAAATTGTTATCCGCTCACAATTCCACACAACATACGAGCC
GGAAGCATAAAGTGTAAAGCCTGGGGTGCCTAATGAGTGAGCTAACTCACATTAATTGCGTTGCGCTCAC
TGCCCGCTTTCCAGTCGGGAAACCTGTCGTGCCAGCTGCATTAATGAATCGGCCAACGCGCGGGGAGAGG
CGGTTTGCGTATTGGGCGCTCTTCCGCTTCCTCGCTCACTGACTCGCTGCGCTCGGTCGTTCGGCTGCGG
CGAGCGGTATCAGCTCACTCAAAGGCGGTAATACGGTTATCCMMRAATCAGGGGATAACGCAGGAAAGAA
CTGTGAGCAAAGGCCAGCAAAGGCCAGGAACCGTAAAAAGGCCS
